>Addgene plasmid #225739 | pMV261-igr3K253E | addgene full sequence | sequence record 450357 | Addgene NGS Result
CCGACTGGGCGGGCCCGTCGGCGCTGATCAAGTCGATTGGGCTGCGGCTGGGGGTGCCGTGGTACGCCTA
CGACACGGTGACGTTCTCCGGTGAGGTGACCGCGGTGAACGACGGCTTGATCACGGTAAAGGTGGTGGGC
CGCAATACCCTTGGCGACCACGTGACCGCGACGGTGGAACTTTCGATGAGGGATTCGTAGTGTTATCGGG
TCAGGCGGCCATCGTCGGTATCGGCGCCACCGACTTTTCGAAGAACTCCGGTCGAAGTGAGCTGCGGCTG
GCGGCCGAGGCGGTGTTGGATGCGTTGGCCGATGCGGGCCTGAGCCCGACCGATGTCGACGGGCTGACCA
CGTTCACGATGGACACCAACACCGAAATCGCCGTGGCGCGTGCGGCCGGCATCGGCGAGCTGACGTTCTT
CTCCAAGATCCACTACGGCGGTGGCGCCGCAGCGGCGACCGTGCAGCACGCCGCTATGGCAGTGGCCACC
GGGGTGGCTGACGTCGTGGTGGCGTATCGGGCATTCAACGAACGATCCGGCATGCGGTTCGGTCAGGTGC
AAACTCGTTTGACCGAGAATGCCGACTCCACCGGCGTGGACAATTCGTTTTCGTATCCGCACGGGCTCTC
CACGCCCGCCGCGCAAGTGGCGATGATCGCTCGCCGGTACATGCACCTGTCTGGTGCGACCAGCCGGGAC
TTCGGTGCTGTCTCGGTGGCCGACCGCAAGCATGCCGCCAACAACCCCAAGGCGTACTTCTACGGCAAGC
CGATAACCATTGAGGACCACCAGAATTCGAGGTGGATCGCCGAGCCGCTGCGGCTGCTGGACTGCTGCCA
GGAGACCGACGGCGCGGTCGCGATCGTGGTGACGTCAGCTGCGCGCGCACGGGACCTCAAGCAGCGCCCG
GTGGTCATTGAGGCGGCTGCGCAGGGCTGCAGTCCAGACCAGTACACGATGGTCAGCTACTACCGGCCGG
AACTCGACGGCCTGCCCGAGATGGGCCTGGTGGGCCGGCAGCTATGGGCGCAGTCGGGGCTGACGCCGGC
CGATGTCCAGACCGCAGTCCTCTACGACCACTTCACGCCGTTTACCCTGATTCAGTTGGAGGAGTTGGGA
TTCTGCGGCAAGGGCGAAGCGAAAGACTTCATCGCCGACGGCGCGATCGAGGTGGGCGGGCGGCTGCCCA
TCAACACCCACGGCGGTCAACTCGGCGAAGCCTACATCCATGGCATGAACGGCATCGCGGAGGGGGTGCG
GCAGCTGCGCGGCACCTCGGTGAACCCGGTGGCGGGCGTCGAGCATGTGCTCGTCACCGCGGGCACCGGG
GTGCCTACGTCCGGGCTGATCCTGGGTTAAAACTAGCGTACGATCGACTGCCAGGCATCAAATAAAACGA
AAGGCTCAGTCGAAAGACTGGGCCTTTCGTTTTATGCCATCATGGCCGCGGTGATCAGCTAGCCACCTGA
CGTCGGGGGGGGGGGAAAGCCACGTTGTGTCTCAAAATCTCTGATGTTACATTGCACAAGATAAAAATAT
ATCATCATGAACAATAAAACTGTCTGCTTACATAAACAGTAATACAAGGGGTGTTATGAGCCATATTCAA
CGGGAAACGTCTTGCTCGAGGCCGCGATTAAATTCCAACATGGATGCTGATTTATATGGGTATAAATGGG
CTCGCGATAATGTCGGGCAATCAGGTGCGACAATCTATCGCTTGTATGGGAAGCCCCATGCGCCAGAGTT
GTTTCTGAAACATGGCAAAGGTAGCGTTGCCAATGATGTTACAGATGAGATGGTCAGACTAAACTGGCTG
ACGGAATTTATGCCTCTTCCGACCATCAAGCATTTTATCCGTACTCCTGATGATGCATGGTTACTCACCA
CTGCGATCCCCGGGAAAACAGCATTCCAGGTATTAGAAGAATATCCTGATTCAGGTGAAAATATTGTTGA
TGCGCTGGCAGTGTTCCTGCGCCGGTTGCATTCGATTCCTGTTTGTAATTGTCCTTTTAACAGCGATCGC
GTATTTCGTCTCGCTCAGGCGCAATCACGAATGAATAACGGTTTGGTTGATGCGAGTGATTTTGATGACG
AGCGTAATGGCTGGCCTGTTGAACAAGTCTGGAAAGAAATGCATAATCTTTTGCCATTCTCACCGGATTC
AGTCGTCACTCATGGTGATTTCTCACTTGATAACCTTATTTTTGACGAGGGGAAATTAATAGGTTGTATT
GATGTTGGACGAGTCGGAATCGCAGACCGATACCAGGATCTTGCCATCCTATGGAACTGCCTCGGTGAGT
TTTCTCCTTCATTACAGAAACGGCTTTTTCAAAAATATGGTATTGATAATCCTGATATGAATAAATTGCA
GTTTCATTTGATGCTCGATGAGTTTTTCTAATCAGAATTGGTTAATTGGTTGTAACACTGGCAGAGCATT
ACGCTGACTTGACGGGACGGCGGCTTTGTTGAATAAATCGAACTTTTGCTGAGTTGAAGGATCAGATCAC
GCATCTTCCCGACAACGCAGACCGTTCCGTGGCAAAGCAAAAGTTCAAAATCACCAACTGGTCCACCTAC
AACAAAGCTCTCACCAACCGTGGCTCCCTCACTTTCTGGCTGGATGATGGGGCGATTCAGGCCTGGTATG
AGTCAGCAACACCTTCTTCACGAGGCAGACCTCACTAGTTCCATGAGCGTCAGACCCCGTAGAAAAGATC
AAAGGATCTTCTTGAGATCCTTTTTTTCTGCGCGTAATCTGCTGCTTGCAAACAAAAAAACCACCGCTAC
CAGCGGTGGTTTGTTTGCCGGATCAAGAGCTACCAACTCTTTTTCCGAAGGTAACTGGCTTCAGCAGAGC
GCAGATACCAAATACTGTCCTTCTAGTGTAGCCGTAGTTAGGCCACCACTTCAAGAACTCTGTAGCACCG
CCTACATACCTCGCTCTGCTAATCCTGTTACCAGTGGCTGCTGCCAGTGGCGATAAGTCGTGTCTTACCG
GGTTGGACTCAAGACGATAGTTACCGGATAAGGCGCAGCGGTCGGGCTGAACGGGGGGTTCGTGCACACA
GCCCAGCTTGGAGCGAACGACCTACACCGAACTGAGATACCTACAGCGTGAGCTATGAGAAAGCGCCACG
CTTCCCGAGGGGAGAAAGGCGGACAGGTATCCGGTAAGCGGCAGGGTCGGAACAGGAGAGCGCACGAGGG
AGCTTCCAGGGGGAAACGCCTGGTATCTTTATAGTCCTGTCGGGTTTCGCCACCTCTGACTTGAGCGTCG
ATTTTTGTGATGCTCGTCAGGGGGGCGGAGCCTATGGAAAAACGCCAGCAACGCGGCCTTTTTACGGTTC
CTGGCCTTTTGCTGGCCTTTTGCTCACATGTTCTTTCCTGCGTTATCCCCTGATTCTGTGGATAACCGTA
TTACCGCCTTTGAGTGAGCTGATACCGCTCGCCGCAGCCGAACGACCGAGCGCAACGCGTGAGCCCACCA
GCTCCGTAAGTTCGGGCGCTGTGTGGCTCGTACCCGCGCATTCAGGCGGCAGGGGGTCTAACGGGTCTAA
GGCGGCGTGTACGGCCGCCACAGCGGCTCTCAGCGGCCCGGAAACGTCCTCGAAACGACGCATGTGTTCC
TCCTGGTTGGTACAGGTGGTTGGGGGTGCTCGGCTGTCGCTGGTGTTCCACCACCAGGGCTCGACGGGAG
AGCGGGGGAGTGTGCAGTTGTGGGGTGGCCCCTCAGCGAAATATCTGACTTGGAGCTCGTGTCGGACCAT
ACACCGGTGATTAATCGTGGTCTACTACCAAGCGTGAGCCACGTCGCCGACGAATTTGAGCAGCTCTGGC
TGCCGTACTGGCCGCTGGCAAGCGACGATCTGCTCGAGGGGATCTACCGCCAAAGCCGCGCGTCGGCCCT
AGGCCGCCGGTACATCGAGGCGAACCCAACAGCGCTGGCAAACCTGCTGGTCGTGGACGTAGACCATCCA
GACGCAGCGCTCCGAGCGCTCAGCGCCCGGGGGTCCCATCCGCTGCCCAACGCGATCGTGGGCAATCGCG
CCAACGGCCACGCACACGCAGTGTGGGCACTCAACGCCCCTGTTCCACGCACCGAATACGCGCGGCGTAA
GCCGCTCGCATACATGGCGGCGTGCGCCGAAGGCCTTCGGCGCGCCGTCGATGGCGACCGCAGTTACTCA
GGCCTCATGACCAAAAACCCCGGCCACATCGCCTGGGAAACGGAATGGCTCCACTCAGATCTCTACACAC
TCAGCCACATCGAGGCCGAGCTCGGCGCGAACATGCCACCGCCGCGCTGGCGTCAGCAGACCACGTACAA
AGCGGCTCCGACGCCGCTAGGGCGGAATTGCGCACTGTTCGATTCCGTCAGGTTGTGGGCCTATCGTCCC
GCCCTCATGCGGATCTACCTGCCGACCCGGAACGTGGACGGACTCGGCCGCGCGATCTATGCCGAGTGCC
ACGCGCGAAACGCCGAATTTCCGTGCAACGACGTGTGTCCCGGACCGCTACCGGACAGCGAGGTCCGCGC
CATCGCCAACAGCATTTGGCGTTGGATCACAACCAAGTCGCGCATTTGGGCGGACGGGATCGTGGTCTAC
GAGGCCACACTCAGTGCGCGCCAGTCGGCCATCTCGCGGAAGGGCGCAGCAGCGCGCACGGCGGCGAGCA
CAGTTGCGCGGCGCGCAAAGTCCGCGTCAGCCATGGAGGCATTGCTATGAGCGACGGCTACAGCGACGGC
TACAACCGGCAGCCGACTGTCCGCAAAAAGCGGCGCGTGACCGCCGCCGAAGGCGCTCGAATCACCGGAC
TATCCGAACGCCACGTCGTCCGGCTCGTGGCGCAGGAACGCAGCGAGTGGCTCGCCGAGCAGGCTGCACG
CCGCGAACGCATCCGCGCCTATCACGACGACGAGGGCCACTCTTGGCCGCAAACGGCCAAACATTTCGGG
CTGCATCTGGACACCGTTAAGCGACTCGGCTATCGGGCGAGGAAAGAGCGTGCGGCAGAACAGGAAGCGG
CTCAAAAGGCCCACAACGAAGCCGACAATCCACCGCTGTTCTAACGCAATTGGGGAGCGGGTGTCGCGGG
GGTTCCGTGGGGGGTTCCGTTGCAACGGGTCGGACAGGTAAAAGTCCTGGTAGACGCTAGTTTTCTGGTT
TGGGCCATGCCTGTCTCGTTGCGTGTTTCGTTGCGCCCGTTTTGAATACCAGCCAGACGAGACGGGGTTC
TACGAATCTTGGTCGATACCAAGCCATTTCCGCTGAATATCGGGGAGCTCACCGCCAGAATCGGTGGTTG
TGGTGATGTACGTGGCGAACTCCGTTGTAGTGCCTGTGGTGGCATCCGTGGCGCGGCCGCGGTACCAGAT
CTTTAAATCTAGACGGTGACCACAACGCGCCCGCTTTGATCGGGGACGTCTGCGGCCGACCATTTACGGG
TCTTGTTGTCGTTGGCGGTCATGGGCCGAACATACTCACCCGGATCGGAGGGCCGAGGACAAGGTCGAAC
GAGGGGCATGACCCGGTGCGGGGCTTCTTGCACTCGGCATAGGCGAGTGCTAAGAATAACGTTGGCACTC
GCGACCGGTGAGTGCTAGGTCGGGACGGTGAGGCCAGGCCCGTCGTCGCAGCGAGTGGCAGCGAGGACAA
CTTGAGCCGTCCGTCGCGGGCACTGCGCCCGGCCAGCGTAAGTAGCGGGGTTGCCGTCACCCGGTGACCC
CCGTTTCATCCCCGATCCGGAGGAATCACTTCGCAATGGAACAAAAACTCATCTCAGAAGAGGATCTGGT
GACCGGGGTGAGCGACATTCAGGAAGCGGTTGCCCAGATCAAGGCGGCCGGGCCCAGCAAGCCGCGCCTG
GCCCGTGACCCGGTGAACCAGCCGATGATCAACAACTGGGTGGAGGCCATCGGCGACCGCAACCCCATCT
ATGTGGACGACGCGGCGGCTCGCGCCGCCGGCCACCCCGGAATCGTCGCGCCACCGGCCATGATTCAGGT
GTGGACCATGATGGGTCTGGGCGGAGTGCGTCCGAAGGACGATCCGCTGGGACCCATCATCAAGCTGTTC
GACGACGCCGGCTACATCGGTGTGGTTGCCACCAACTGCGAGCAGACCTACCACCGCTACCTATTGCCCG
GGGAGCAAGTCAGCATCAGCGCCGAGCTCGGTGACGTCGTCGGACCCAAGCAAACCGCGCTCGGCGAGGG
CTGGTTCATCAACCAGCACATCGTATGGCAAGTCGGGGACGAGGACGTCGCAGAGATGAATTGGCGCATC
CTCAAATTCAAGCCCGCGGGTTCTCCGAGCTCGGTGCCTGACGATTTGGATCCCGACGCTATGATGCGTC
CCTCGTCGTCGCGGGACACCGCGTTTTTCTGGGATGGAGTCAAGGCCCACGAATTGCGGATCCAGCGGCT
TGCCGATGGCAGCCTGCGGCACCCACCGGTGCCGGCGGTGTGGCAAGACAAATCGGTGCCGATCAACTAC
GTCGTCTCCAGCGGTCGCGGCACGGTGTTCAGCTTCGTGGTGCATCACGCGCCGGAGGTTCCGGGTCGCA
CGGTGCCCTTCGTGATCGCGCTGATGGAGCTCGAGGAAGGGGTACGCATGCTGGGCGAGCTGCGGGGGGC
CGATCCTGCTCGTGTTGCGATCGGTATGCCGGTACGAGCGACCTATATCGATTTCCCCGACTGGAGCCTC
TACGCATGGGAGCCTGACGAATGACGGTTGTTGGTGCTGTGCTGCCTGAGCTGAAGCTCTACGGAGACCC
GACGTTCATCGTCTCAACGGCGCTGGCTACCAGGGACTTCCAGGATGTGCATCATGATCGAGACAAGGCC
GTCGCCCAGGGGTCGAAAGACATTTTCGTCAACATCCTCACCGACACCGGGCTGGTGCAACGCTACGTCA
Features (pLannotate 1.2.2; 7 found; start..end, strand, type, name):
    203..1357    +  CDS            ltp2: LTP2_MYCTU - Experimental evidence at protein level: Swiss-Prot protein existence level 1. Involved in cholesterol side chain degradation (PubMed:22045806, PubMed:29109182). When associated with the ChsH1/ChsH2 hydratase, catalyzes the retroaldol cleavage of 17-hydroxy- 3-oxo-4-pregnene-20-carboxyl-CoA (17-HOPC-CoA) produced by the hydratase, forming androst-4-ene-3,17-dione and propionyl-CoA (PubMed:29109182, PubMed:31568719). From Mycobacterium tuberculosis (strain ATCC 25618 / H37Rv).
   1389..1435    +  terminator     rrnB T1 terminator: transcription terminator T1 from the E. coli rrnB gene
   1596..2411    +  CDS            KanR: aminoglycoside phosphotransferase; aph(3')-Ia; confers resistance to kanamycin in bacteria or G418 (Geneticin®) in eukaryotes
   2552..2695    +  CDS            TRA2_ECOLX (fragment): Protein predicted: Swiss-Prot protein existence level 4. Required for transposition of transposon Tn903. From Escherichia coli.
   2742..3330    +  rep_origin     ori: high-copy-number ColE1/pMB1/pBR322/pUC origin of replication
   5812..6741    +  CDS            chsH2: CHSH2_MYCTU - Experimental evidence at protein level: Swiss-Prot protein existence level 1. Involved in cholesterol side chain degradation (PubMed:22045806, PubMed:25203216). Catalyzes the hydration of 3-oxo- 4,17-pregnadiene-20-carboxyl-CoA (3-OPDC-CoA) to form 17-hydroxy-3-oxo- 4-pregnene-20-carboxyl-CoA (17-HOPC-CoA), in the modified beta- oxidation pathway for cholesterol side chain degradation (PubMed:25203216, PubMed:31568719). Can also use octenoyl-CoA and decenoyl-CoA, with lower efficiency (PubMed:25203216). From Mycobacterium tuberculosis (strain ATCC 25618 / H37Rv).
   6741..197     +  CDS            chsH1 (across the origin): CHSH1_MYCTU - Experimental evidence at protein level: Swiss-Prot protein existence level 1. Involved in cholesterol side chain degradation (PubMed:22045806, PubMed:25203216). Catalyzes the hydration of 3-oxo- 4,17-pregnadiene-20-carboxyl-CoA (3-OPDC-CoA) to form 17-hydroxy-3-oxo- 4-pregnene-20-carboxyl-CoA (17-HOPC-CoA), in the modified beta- oxidation pathway for cholesterol side chain degradation (PubMed:25203216, PubMed:31568719). Can also use octenoyl-CoA and decenoyl-CoA, with lower efficiency (PubMed:25203216). From Mycobacterium tuberculosis (strain ATCC 25618 / H37Rv).
