[The description below was written by a language model from this plasmid's Addgene catalogue record and pLannotate feature annotations shown in this document.]
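Description:
pMV261-igr3K253E is a bacterial expression plasmid built on pMV261, an E. coli–mycobacteria shuttle backbone, and is intended to express a three-gene segment of the Mycobacterium tuberculosis igr region in mycobacteria. The annotated sequence (about 6.9 kb) carries a ColE1/pUC-type origin for propagation in E. coli and an aph(3')-Ia kanamycin resistance gene of Tn903 origin (a short adjacent Tn903 transposase fragment is a remnant of that cassette). Kanamycin is the selection marker. The catalogue lists the plasmid as low copy. A roughly 2.5 kb stretch between the E. coli origin and the insert is unannotated. In pMV261-type vectors this region would normally hold the mycobacterial replicon and the promoter driving the insert, but neither is named in the record.

The insert, assembled by Gibson cloning, comprises Rv3542c, Rv3541c and Rv3540c in their native operon order. The feature table identifies them as chsH2, chsH1 and ltp2, arranged head to tail on the same strand and followed by the E. coli rrnB T1 transcription terminator. ChsH1 and ChsH2 form a hydratase acting on a pregnadiene-carboxyl-CoA intermediate. Ltp2, in association with that hydratase, performs the retroaldol cleavage that yields androstenedione and propionyl-CoA, so the three genes cover consecutive steps of cholesterol side-chain degradation. The insert carries an N-terminal c-Myc tag for detection, and Rv3542c (chsH2) bears a K253E substitution. The record does not explain the rationale for this mutation. The depositor notes a few differences from the reference sequence (V277M, C32A and a 54 bp indel) that are reported not to affect function. The plasmid is suited to expression or complementation studies of this mutant enzyme set in mycobacterial hosts.
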