Addgene plasmid #225739: pMV261-igr3K253E
Purpose: To express igr3 (Rv3542c-Rv3541c-Rv3540c) with K253E mutation in Rv3542c in Mycobacteria
Depositing lab: Nicole Sampson. Depositing organization: Stony Brook University. Publication: Mycobacterium tuberculosis Mce3R TetR-like Repressor Forms an Asymmetric Four-Helix Bundle and Binds a Nonpalindrome Sequencedagger. Panagoda NT, Balazsi G, Sampson NS. ACS Chem Biol. 2024 Dec 20;19(12):2580-2592. doi: 10.1021/acschembio.4c00687. Epub 2024 Nov 15. PubMed 39545866.
Backbone
  Vector backbone: pMV261
  Vector type: Bacterial Expression
Growth in bacteria
  Bacterial resistance: Kanamycin, 50 μg/mL
  Growth temperature: 37°C
  Growth strain: DH5alpha
  Copy number: Low Copy
Gene/Insert
  Gene/Insert name: Myc-igr3K253E (alt name: Rv3542c-Rv3541c-Rv3540c)
  Species: Mycobacterium tuberculosis
  Mutation: igr3 K253E
  Tag / fusion protein: c-Myc (N terminal on insert)
  Cloning method: Gibson Cloning
Terms and licenses: Academic/Nonprofit Terms; Industry Terms: Not Available to Industry
Depositor comments: There are a couple of discrepancies in the sequence compared to the reference, but the depositor has confirmed that they do not affect plasmid function. V277M C32A 54bp indel
How to cite: pMV261-igr3K253E was a gift from Nicole Sampson (Addgene plasmid # 225739 ; http://n2t.net/addgene:225739 ; RRID:Addgene_225739)
