>Addgene plasmid #225739 | pMV261-igr3K253E | depositor partial sequence | sequence record 442262 | igr3K253E
GTGACCGGGGTGAGCGACATTCAGGAAGCGGTTGCCCAGATCAAGGCGGCCGGGCCCAGCAAGCCGCGCC
TGGCCCGTGACCCGGTGAACCAGCCGATGATCAACAACTGGGTGGAGGCCATCGGCGACCGCAACCCCAT
CTATGTGGACGACGCGGCGGCTCGCGCCGCCGGCCACCCCGGAATCGTCGCGCCACCGGCCATGATTCAG
GTGTGGACCATGATGGGTCTGGGCGGAGTGCGTCCGAAGGACGATCCGCTGGGACCCATCATCAAGCTGT
TCGACGACGCCGGCTACATCGGTGTGGTTGCCACCAACTGCGAGCAGACCTACCACCGCTACCTATTGCC
CGGGGAGCAAGTCAGCATCAGCGCCGAGCTCGGTGACGTCGTCGGACCCAAGCAAACCGCGCTCGGCGAG
GGCTGGTTCATCAACCAGCACATCGTATGGCAAGTCGGGGACGAGGACGTCGCAGAGATGAATTGGCGCA
TCCTCAAATTCAAGCCCGCGGGTTCTCCGAGCTCGGTGCCTGACGATTTGGATCCCGACGCTATGATGCG
TCCCTCGTCGTCGCGGGACACCGCGTTTTTCTGGGATGGAGTCAAGGCCCACGAATTGCGGATCCAGCGG
CTTGCCGATGGCAGCCTGCGGCACCCACCGGTGCCGGCGGTGTGGCAAGACAAATCGGTGCCGATCAACT
ACGTCGTCTCCAGCGGTCGCGGCACGGTGTTCAGCTTCGTGGTGCATCACGCGCCGGAGGTTCCGGGTCG
CACGGTGCCCTTCGTGATCGCGCTGGTGGAGCTCGAGGAAGGGGTACGCATGCTGGGCGAGCTGCGGGGG
GCCGATCCTGCTCGTGTTGCGATCGGTATGCCGGTACGAGCGACCTATATCGATTTCCCCGACTGGAGCC
TCTACGCATGGGAGCCTGACGAATGACGGTTGTTGGTGCTGTGCTGCCTGAGCTGAAGCTCTACGGAGAC
CCGACGTTCATCGTCTCAACGGCGCTGGCTACCAGGGACTTCCAGGATGTGCATCATGATCGAGACAAGG
CCGTCGCCCAGGGGTCGAAAGACATTTTCGTCAACATCCTCACCGACACCGGGCTGGTGCAACGCTACGT
CACCGACTGGGCGGGCCCGTCGGCGCTGATCAAGTCGATTGGGCTGCGGCTGGGGGTGCCGTGGTACGCC
TACGACACGGTGACGTTCTCCGGTGAGGTGACCGCGGTGAACGACGGCTTGATCACGGTAAAGGTGGTGG
GCCGCAATACCCTTGGCGACCACGTGACCGCGACGGTGGAACTTTCGATGAGGGATTCGTAGTGTTATCG
GGTCAGGCGGCCATCGTCGGTATCGGCGCCACCGACTTTTCGAAGAACTCCGGTCGAAGTGAGCTGCGGC
TGGCGGCCGAGGCGGTGTTGGATGCGTTGGCCGATGCGGGCCTGAGCCCGACCGATGTCGACGGGCTGAC
CACGTTCACGATGGACACCAACACCGAAATCGCCGTGGCGCGTGCGGCCGGCATCGGCGAGCTGACGTTC
TTCTCCAAGATCCACTACGGCGGTGGCGCCGCATGTGCGACCGTGCAGCACGCCGCTATGGCAGTGGCCA
CCGGGGTGGCTGACGTCGTGGTGGCGTATCGGGCATTCAACGAACGATCCGGCATGCGGTTCGGTCAGGT
GCAAACTCGTTTGACCGAGAATGCCGACTCCACCGGCGTGGACAATTCGTTTTCGTATCCGCACGGGCTC
TCCACGCCCGCCGCGCAAGTGGCGATGATCGCTCGCCGGTACATGCACCTGTCTGGTGCGACCAGCCGGG
ACTTCGGTGCTGTCTCGGTGGCCGACCGCAAGCATGCCGCCAACAACCCCAAGGCGTACTTCTACGGCAA
GCCGATAACCATTGAGGACCACCAGAATTCGAGGTGGATCGCCGAGCCGCTGCGGCTGCTGGACTGCTGC
CAGGAGACCGACGGCGCGGTCGCGATCGTGGTGACGTCAGCTGCGCGCGCACGGGACCTCAAGCAGCGCC
CGGTGGTCATTGAGGCGGCTGCGCAGGGCTGCAGTCCAGACCAGTACACGATGGTCAGCTACTACCGGCC
GGAACTCGACGGCCTGCCCGAGATGGGCCTGGTGGGCCGGCAGCTATGGGCGCAGTCGGGGCTGACGCCG
GCCGATGTCCAGACCGCAGTCCTCTACGACCACTTCACGCCGTTTACCCTGATTCAGTTGGAGGAGTTGG
GATTCTGCGGCAAGGGCGAAGCGAAAGACTTCATCGCCGACGGCGCGATCGAGGTGGGCGGGCGGCTGCC
CATCAACACCCACGGCGGTCAACTCGGCGAAGCCTACATCCATGGCATGAACGGCATCGCGGAGGGGGTG
CGGCAGCTGCGCGGCACCTCGGTGAACCCGGTGGCGGGCGTCGAGCATGTGCTCGTCACCGCGGGCACCG
GGGTGCCTACGTCCGGGCTGATCCTGGGTTAA
